Addgene plasmid #148162: pAc5.1B-lambdaN-HA-Dm4E-T_1-511-YLLLtoAAAA-V5His6_Z
Purpose: Insect Expression of Dm4E-T_1-511-YLLLtoAAAA
Depositing lab: Elisa Izaurralde. Depositing organization: Max Planck Institute for Developmental Biology. Publication: 4E-BPs require non-canonical 4E-binding motifs and a lateral surface of eIF4E to repress translation. Igreja C, Peter D, Weiler C, Izaurralde E. Nat Commun. 2014 Sep 2;5:4790. doi: 10.1038/ncomms5790. PubMed 25179781.
Backbone
  Vector backbone: Unknown
  Vector type: Insect Expression
Growth in bacteria
  Bacterial resistance: Ampicillin, 100 μg/mL
  Growth temperature: 37°C
  Growth strain: DH5alpha
  Copy number: Low Copy
Gene/Insert
  Gene/Insert name: Dm4E-T_1-511-YLLLtoAAAA (alt name: 4E-T)
  Species: D. melanogaster (fly)
  Mutation: two non silent mutations L127S, annotated as EST, and P329R compared to CG32016 isoform C. NCBI:NM_166798.1
  Entrez Gene: 4E-T (a.k.a. Dmel_CG32016, CG11097, CG11232, CG32016, Dm4E-T, Dmel\CG32016)
  Cloning method: Unknown
Terms and licenses: Academic/Nonprofit Terms; Industry Terms: Not Available to Industry
Depositor comments: Plasmids from this collection were made available to the research community and donated after the lab closed. Please note that the sequence provided by the depositing laboratory may be theoretical/predicted or based on Sanger sequencing results. There may be discrepancies between sequencing results obtained by Addgene and the depositor sequence. If an Addgene verified sequence is not available, please contact before placing your order to request that our lab fully sequence the plasmid.
How to cite: pAc5.1B-lambdaN-HA-Dm4E-T_1-511-YLLLtoAAAA-V5His6_Z was a gift from Elisa Izaurralde (Addgene plasmid # 148162 ; http://n2t.net/addgene:148162 ; RRID:Addgene_148162)
