[The description below was written by a language model from this plasmid's Addgene catalogue record and pLannotate feature annotations shown in this document.]
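Description:
pAc5.1B-lambdaN-HA-Dm4E-T_1-511-YLLLtoAAAA-V5His6_Z is a 7,007 nt insect expression plasmid. The catalogue lists its backbone as unknown, although the name points to a pAc5.1B-type vector. It is propagated in E. coli through a ColE1/pMB1-type origin and selected with ampicillin via the β-lactamase gene and its bla promoter. The feature annotation calls this origin high-copy, whereas the catalogue entry lists the plasmid as low copy. A short tetracycline-resistance fragment and a piece of SV40 large T antigen are also annotated; these appear to be non-functional backbone remnants. No selectable marker for insect cells is annotated.

Expression is driven by the Drosophila melanogaster actin 5C promoter, a strong constitutive promoter used in fly cell lines, and terminated by an SV40 polyadenylation signal. The open reading frame begins with a short fragment of bacteriophage lambda N protein, followed by an HA epitope and then residues 1–511 of Drosophila 4E-T (CG32016), an eIF4E-binding protein associated with translational regulation and P-bodies. A V5 tag follows the insert; the His6 tag implied by the name is not separately annotated. The name indicates that a YLLL motif has been replaced with four alanines. Given the associated study on 4E-binding motifs, this change is presumably intended to disrupt eIF4E binding, though the record does not say so. The insert also differs from the isoform C reference at L127S and P329R.

The lambda N peptide binds BoxB RNA hairpins, so fusions of this kind are generally used to tether a protein to a BoxB-containing reporter mRNA. Here that would test how the 4E-T mutant fragment affects translation or mRNA stability in insect cells, with the epitope tags allowing detection.
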