Features (pLannotate 1.2.2; 11 found; start..end, strand, type, name):
     56..2568    +  promoter       Ac5 promoter: Drosophila melanogaster actin 5C promoter
   2588..2653    +  CDS            N (fragment): REGN_LAMBD - Experimental evidence at protein level: Swiss-Prot protein existence level 1. Plays a role as a transcriptional antitermination factor that allows the virus to initiate its lytic phase. Activates expression of the delayed viral early genes by modifying host RNA polymerase (RNAP) into a form that is resistant to termination signals. This antitermination function requires the host NusA protein which serves to stabilize the interaction between antitermination protein N and host RNA polymerase. From Escherichia phage lambda (Bacteriophage lambda).
   2678..2704    +  CDS            3xHA (fragment): three tandem HA epitope tags
   2723..4255    +  CDS            4E-T (fragment): 4ET_DROME - Experimental evidence at protein level: Swiss-Prot protein existence level 1. eIF4E1-binding protein that regulates translation and stability of mRNAs in processing bodies (P-bodies) (By similarity). Probably plays a role in P-bodies to coordinate the storage of translationally inactive mRNAs in the cytoplasm and prevent their degradation (By similarity). Acts as a binding platform for multiple RNA-binding proteins. Required for the formation of P-bodies (By similarity). From Drosophila melanogaster (Fruit fly).
   4292..4333    +  CDS            V5 tag: epitope tag from simian virus 5
   4433..4567    -  polyA_signal   SV40 poly(A) signal: SV40 polyadenylation signal
   4590..4674    -  CDS            large T antigen (fragment): large T antigen from SV40 (simian virus 40)
   4675..5145    +  CDS            TcR (fragment): tetracycline efflux protein; tet; confers resistance to tetracycline
   5189..5777    -  rep_origin     ori: high-copy-number ColE1/pMB1/pBR322/pUC origin of replication
   5948..6808    -  CDS            AmpR: β-lactamase; bla; confers resistance to ampicillin, carbenicillin, and related antibiotics
   6809..6913    -  promoter       AmpR promoter: bla
>Addgene plasmid #148162 | pAc5.1B-lambdaN-HA-Dm4E-T_1-511-YLLLtoAAAA-V5His6_Z | depositor full sequence | sequence record 290610 | Full Sequence
CTTCAAGGAATTAATTCTATATTCTAAAAACACAAATGATACTTCTAAAAAAAATCATGAATGGCATCAA
CTCTGAATCAAATCTTTGCAGATGCACCTACTTCTCATTTCCACTGTCACATCATTTTTCCAGATCTCGC
TGCCTGTTATGTGGCCCACAAACCAAGACACGTTTTATGGCCATTAAAGCTGGCTGATCGTCGCCAAACA
CCAAATACATATCAATATGTACATTCGAGAAAGAAGCGATCAAAGAAGCGTCTTCGGGCGAGTAGGAGAA
TGCGGAGGAGAAGGAGAACGAGCTGATCTAGTATCTCTCCACAATCCAATGCCAACTGACCAACTGGCCA
TATTCGGAGCAATTTGAAGCCAATTTCCATCGCCTGGCGATCGCTCCATTCTTGGCTATATGTTTTTCAC
CGTTCCCGGGGCCATTTTCAAAGACTCGTCGGTAAGATAAGATTGTGTCACTCGCTGTCTCTCTTCATTT
GTCGAAGAATGCTGAGGAATTTCGCGATGACGTCGGCGAGTATTTTGAAGAATGAGAATAATTTGTATTT
ATACGAAAATCAGTTAGTGGAATTTTCTACAAAAACATGTTATCTATAGATAATTTTGTTGCAAAATATG
TTGACTATGACAAAGATTGTATGTATATACCTTTAATGTATTCTCATTTTCTTATGTATTTATAATGGCA
ATGATGATACTGATGATATTTTAAGATGATGCCAGACCACAGGCTGATTTCTGCGTCTTTTGCCGAACGC
AGTGCATGTGCGGTTGTTGTTTTTTGGAATAGTTTCAATTTTCGGACTGTCCGCTTTGATTTCAGTTTCT
TGGCTTATTCAAAAAGCAAAGTAAAGCCAAAAAAGCGAGATGGCAATACCAAATGCGGCAAAACGGTAGT
GGAAGGAAAGGGGTGCGGGGCAGCGGAAGGAAGGGTGGGGCGGGGCGTGGCGGGGTCTGTGGCTGGGCGC
GACGTCACCGACGTTGGAGCCACTCCTTTGACCATGTGTGCGTGTGTGTATTATTCGTGTCTCGCCACTC
GCCGGTTGTTTTTTTCTTTTTATCTCGCTCTCTCTAGCGCCATCTCGTACGCATGCTCAACGCACCGCAT
GTTGCCGTGTCCTTTATGCGTCATTTTGGCTCGAAATAGGCAATTATTTAAACAAAGATTAGTCAACGAA
AACGCTAAAATAAATAAGTCTACAATATGGTTACTTATTGCCATGTGTGTGCAGCCAACGATAGCAACAA
AAGCAACAACACAGTGGCTTTCCCTCTTTCACTTTTTGTTTGCAAGCGCGTGCGAGCAAGACGGCACGAC
CGGCAAACGCAATTACGCTGACAAAGAGCAGACGAAGTTTTGGCCGAAAAACATCAAGGCGCCTGATACG
AATGCATTTGCAATAACAATTGCGATATTTAATATTGTTTATGAAGCTGTTTGACTTCAAAACACACAAA
AAAAAAAATAAAACAAATTATTTGAAAGAGAATTAGGAATCGGACAGCTTATCGTTACGGGCTAACAGCA
CACCGAGACGAAATAGCTTACCTGACGTCACAGCCTCTGGAAGAACTGCCGCCAAGCAGAGAGAGAGAGA
AAAAGAGGGAGAGCAGCTTAGACCGCATGTGCTTGTGTGTGAGGCGTCTCTCTCTTCGTCTCCTGTTTGC
GCAAACGCATAGACTGCACTGAGAAAATCGATTACCTATTTTTTATGAATGAATATTTGCACTATTACTA
TTCAAAACTATTAAGATAGCAATCACATTCAATAGCCAAATACTATACCACCTGAGCGATGCAACGAAAT
GATCAATTTGAGCAAAAATGCTGCATATTTAGGACGGCATCATTATAGAAATGCTTCTTGCTGTGTACTT
TTCTCTCGTCTGGCAGCTGTTTCGCCGTTATTGTTAAAACCGGCTTAAGTTAGGTGTGTTTTCTACGACT
AGTGATGCCCCTACTAGAAGATGTGTGTTGCACAAATGTCCCTGAATAACCAATTTGAAGTGCAGATAGC
AGTAAACGTAAGCTAATATGAATATTATTTAACTGTAATGTTTTAATATCGCTGGACATTACTAATAAAC
CCACTATAAACACATGTACATATGTATGTTTTGGCATACAATGAGTAGTTGGGGAAAAAATGTGTAAAAG
CACCGTGACCATCACAGCATAAAGATAACCAGCTGAAGTATCGAATATGAGTAACCCCCAAATTGAATCA
CATGCCGCAACTGATAGGACCCATGGAAGTACACTCTTCATGGCGATATACAAGACACACACAAGCACGA
ACACCCAGTTGCGGAGGAAATTCTCCGTAAATGAAAACCCAATCGGCGAACAATTCATACCCATATATGG
TAAAAGTTTTGAACGCGACTTGAGAGCGGAGAGCATTGCGGCTGATAAGGTTTTAGCGCTAAGCGGGCTT
TATAAAACGGGCTGCGGGACCAGTTTTCATATCACTACCGTTTGAGTTCTTGTGCTGTGTGGATACTCCT
CCCGACACAAAGCCGCTCCATCAGCCAGCAGTCGTCTAATCCAGAGACCCCGGATCGGGGTACCAACATG
GACGCACAAACACGACGACGTGAGCGTCGCGCTGAGAAACAAGCTCAATGGAAAGCTGCAAACGGTGGAT
CTCCTCCACATATGGCTTACCCATACGATGTTCCAGATTACGCTCCTCCAAGCTTGAATTCTATGGATAC
ATCAAAGATTAGTGCCAGGGCCTCGAAAGTAGACGCGTTAGCTCTAAGATATGAAGGTAAAAGTCGACAG
CGCCCGCAATGTTCAACACGACTTGAAGCGCAGACGGCGGGTTTTTGGAAAATTAATCTGAACACAGCTG
CGTTAACCGTGTCCAGCGCCTATTCTAATCAAAACAAGAATCGACTTTCTCCAGAAGCAGATAACTCGAG
CTTAATTTGTTCCAATAGTAGCTCAATAAGTTCACGTCGCGCTATGAGAAATCGAGAACGGGCAAACAAC
TATTACCAGCGCTTCGTACCTACCGATTCTCTTCTAATAAGTGGGGAGGATAAAGATAAGGATGCGCTTT
CTCATGGACAGCCCTATAAGTCGAATATCATCGATCACCGTAGCATATCATCTTCACATTTAATGCCGGC
ATTTGCAAAGAGGCGTTTTGTCATATCGAAAGGCAGCAACAGCGAGGAAAGCAACGAGGGGATAAACACT
TGTGCAAGCAAGGGCAAGGCAGCCAGTTCGCCTAGCCGTAAGGGTAGCGAGTTGGATACTGCTGAGACAT
GTTTGAATTTTGTTCAGCCGGATCACGACCAATGCATGTCATCTTCACCTACATTTTCAACATCCCGCCA
AGAAAGGCGGATTGGTAGCGGTCGGCTGTTGCCAAGAAGTGATAATTGGGATTACAAAAACGAAAAGACC
GTAGAAGCCAGCATTGAGAATGAAAAGGAAACATCTCCAAATGGATCTGGAAGTACAAGCAGTCTTAATC
AGCACAATCAAAGCCAACATCGTTCTCGAACATTCAGTGGAAGGTTAGTTGAACGTGTTCCCGAAGTCAC
AGATCGTCGTTTTCAATATGACTCCAAAAAGTCTTTTGATCGTCAGGGAATTAATAATCGACGCATTTCT
GGTAAGGAGCCTTTCAGTACTCAAAGCCGAAGCAAGCGTGGCAATTCCTATCTCATTCACGAAGAACGTG
AATGGTTCAGTGCAGGACCTAAATCACAGCTAGAAACTATTGATCTACACGGGTTTGAAGACCTGGAAAA
AAACGAAGAGCGATCCGTAACTGAAGATAAAAATAATCAAATTCAACAACTTGATAAAAATTTAGACGCG
CAAGCAAGCAAAGATGAAGCTTCGATGAGAAACAGCAATGATAGTTTAAATTTCCGCGAAGTCATTCCAA
GTGATGAAAAGAAGCACACTGACGAAAATGTAGTGACTTCTATTCAAAACTCAACAGATCTCGGCCATCC
CAATAAAAACAAACCAATTCAGATGCAGCCCAGTCAGAATCCTGAAAGTGAATTTAATTTTGATGCCTTT
CTTAATATGCATCCCTTGGATAATTCCGTTTTGAGTAATGATGAAACTGGAAAAAGTGACTCAAAAGGAA
CATCCCGTTTTAGCCGATGGTTTCGACAAAAAGAAGCTGCAAATAATAATGAGTTTCCAGGGTTTCGGGA
ATCGCATGCTCAAGAAAAACGTGGTATTCCAAGTGTTAAGGATCTGGAAGCTCAAGGCGGCCGCTCGAGT
CTAGAGGGCCCGCGGTTCGAAGGTAAGCCTATCCCTAACCCTCTCCTCGGTCTCGATTCTACGCGTACCG
GTCATCATCACCATCACCATTGAGTTTAAACCCGCTGATCAGCCTCGACTGTGCCTTCTAAGGCCTGAGC
TCGCTGATCAGCCTCGATCGAGGATCCAGACATGATAAGATACATTGATGAGTTTGGACAAACCACAACT
AGAATGCAGTGAAAAAAATGCTTTATTTGTGAAATTTGTGATGCTATTGCTTTATTTGTAACCATTATAA
GCTGCAATAAACAAGTTAACAACAACAATTGCATTCATTTTATGTTTCAGGTTCAGGGGGAGGTGTGGGA
GGTTTTTTAAAGCAAGTAAAACCTCTACAAATGTGGTATGGCTGATTATGATCAGTCGACCGATGCCCTT
GAGAGCCTTCAACCCAGTCAGCTCCTTCCGGTGGGCGCGGGGCATGACTATCGTCGCCGCACTTATGACT
GTCTTCTTTATCATGCAACTCGTAGGACAGGTGCCGGCAGCGCTCTGGGTCATTTTCGGCGAGGACCGCT
TTCGCTGGAGCGCGACGATGATCGGCCTGTCGCTTGCGGTATTCGGAATCTTGCACGCCCTCGCTCAAGC
CTTCGTCACTGGTCCCGCCACCAAACGTTTCGGCGAGAAGCAGGCCATTATCGCCGGCATGGCGGCCGAC
GCGCTGGGCTACGTCTTGCTGGCGTTCGCGACGCGAGGCTGGATGGCCTTCCCCATTATGATTCTTCTCG
CTTCCGGCGGCATCGGGATGCCCGCGTTGCAGGCCATGCTGTCCAGGCAGGTAGATGACGACCATCAGGG
ACAGCTTCAAGGATCGCTCGCGGCTCTTACCAGCCAGCAAAAGGCCAGGAACCGTAAAAAGGCCGCGTTG
CTGGCGTTTTTCCATAGGCTCCGCCCCCCTGACGAGCATCACAAAAATCGACGCTCAAGTCAGAGGTGGC
GAAACCCGACAGGACTATAAAGATACCAGGCGTTTCCCCCTGGAAGCTCCCTCGTGCGCTCTCCTGTTCC
GACCCTGCCGCTTACCGGATACCTGTCCGCCTTTCTCCCTTCGGGAAGCGTGGCGCTTTCTCAATGCTCA
CGCTGTAGGTATCTCAGTTCGGTGTAGGTCGTTCGCTCCAAGCTGGGCTGTGTGCACGAACCCCCCGTTC
AGCCCGACCGCTGCGCCTTATCCGGTAACTATCGTCTTGAGTCCAACCCGGTAAGACACGACTTATCGCC
ACTGGCAGCAGCCACTGGTAACAGGATTAGCAGAGCGAGGTATGTAGGCGGTGCTACAGAGTTCTTGAAG
TGGTGGCCTAACTACGGCTACACTAGAAGGACAGTATTTGGTATCTGCGCTCTGCTGAAGCCAGTTACCT
TCGGAAAAAGAGTTGGTAGCTCTTGATCCGGCAAACAAACCACCGCTGGTAGCGGTGGTTTTTTTGTTTG
CAAGCAGCAGATTACGCGCAGAAAAAAAGGATCTCAAGAAGATCCTTTGATCTTTTCTACGGGGTCTGAC
GCTCAGTGGAACGAAAACTCACGTTAAGGGATTTTGGTCATGAGATTATCAAAAAGGATCTTCACCTAGA
TCCTTTTAAATTAAAAATGAAGTTTTAAATCAATCTAAAGTATATATGAGTAAACTTGGTCTGACAGTTA
CCAATGCTTAATCAGTGAGGCACCTATCTCAGCGATCTGTCTATTTCGTTCATCCATAGTTGCCTGACTC
CCCGTCGTGTAGATAACTACGATACGGGAGGGCTTACCATCTGGCCCCAGTGCTGCAATGATACCGCGAG
ACCCACGCTCACCGGCTCCAGATTTATCAGCAATAAACCAGCCAGCCGGAAGGGCCGAGCGCAGAAGTGG
TCCTGCAACTTTATCCGCCTCCATCCAGTCTATTAATTGTTGCCGGGAAGCTAGAGTAAGTAGTTCGCCA
GTTAATAGTTTGCGCAACGTTGTTGCCATTGCTGCAGGCATCGTGGTGTCACGCTCGTCGTTTGGTATGG
CTTCATTCAGCTCCGGTTCCCAACGATCAAGGCGAGTTACATGATCCCCCATGTTGTGCAAAAAAGCGGT
TAGCTCCTTCGGTCCTCCGATCGTTGTCAGAAGTAAGTTGGCCGCAGTGTTATCACTCATGGTTATGGCA
GCACTGCATAATTCTCTTACTGTCATGCCATCCGTAAGATGCTTTTCTGTGACTGGTGAGTACTCAACCA
AGTCATTCTGAGAATAGTGTATGCGGCGACCGAGTTGCTCTTGCCCGGCGTCAACACGGGATAATACCGC
GCCACATAGCAGAACTTTAAAAGTGCTCATCATTGGAAAACGTTCTTCGGGGCGAAAACTCTCAAGGATC
TTACCGCTGTTGAGATCCAGTTCGATGTAACCCACTCGTGCACCCAACTGATCTTCAGCATCTTTTACTT
TCACCAGCGTTTCTGGGTGAGCAAAAACAGGAAGGCAAAATGCCGCAAAAAAGGGAATAAGGGCGACACG
GAAATGTTGAATACTCATACTCTTCCTTTTTCAATATTATTGAAGCATTTATCAGGGTTATTGTCTCATG
AGCGGATACATATTTGAATGTATTTAGAAAAATAAACAAATAGGGGTTCCGCGCACATTTCCCCGAAAAG
TGCCACCTGACGTCTAAGAAACCATTATTATCATGACATTAACCTATAAAAATAGGCGTATCACGAGGCC
CTTTCGT
